Addgene plasmid #23355: pDONR223-CSNK1A1
Depositing lab: William Hahn & David Root. Depositing organization: Dana-Farber Cancer Institute. Publication: COT drives resistance to RAF inhibition through MAP kinase pathway reactivation. Johannessen CM, Boehm JS, Kim SY, Thomas SR, Wardwell L, Johnson LA, Emery CM, Stransky N, Cogdill AP, Barretina J, Caponigro G, Hieronymus H, Murray RR, Salehi-Ashtiani K, Hill DE, Vidal M, Zhao JJ, Yang X, Alkan O, Kim S, Harris JL, Wilson CJ, Myer VE, Finan PM, Root DE, Roberts TM, Golub T, Flaherty KT, Dummer R, Weber BL, Sellers WR, Schlegel R, Wargo JA, Hahn WC, Garraway LA. Nature. 2010 Dec 16;468(7326):968-72. doi: 10.1038/nature09627 PubMed 21107320.
Backbone
  Vector backbone: pDONR223
  Backbone manufacturer: Invitrogen
  Backbone size w/o insert (bp): 5005
  Vector type: Gateway Donor vector
Growth in bacteria
  Bacterial resistance: Spectinomycin, 50 μg/mL
  Growth temperature: 37°C
  Growth strain: DH5alpha
  Copy number: High Copy
Gene/Insert
  Gene/Insert name: CSNK1A1 (alt name: casein kinase 1, alpha 1)
  Species: H. sapiens (human)
  Insert size (bp): 1014
  Entrez Gene: CSNK1A1 (a.k.a. CK1, CK1a, CKIa, HEL-S-77p, HLCDGP1, PRO2975)
  Cloning method: Gateway Cloning
  Sequencing primers: 5′ M13pUC-fwd; 3′ M13rev
Terms and licenses: Academic/Nonprofit Terms; Industry Terms: Not Available to Industry
Depositor comments: The ORF has no Stop codon. This design enables easy recombination into a destination vector to add an epitope tag of choice and Stop codon to the ORF. Do NOT use this plasmid directly for transfections. A set of 4 custom lentiviral vectors is available ( pLX301 (http://www.addgene.org/25895/) , pLX302 (http://www.addgene.org/25896/) , pLX303 (http://www.addgene.org/25897/) , pLX304 (http://www.addgene.org/25890/) ) to be used to express these ORFs in mammalian cells. These plasmids are not included in the kit and must be ordered separately.
How to cite: pDONR223-CSNK1A1 was a gift from William Hahn & David Root (Addgene plasmid # 23355 ; http://n2t.net/addgene:23355 ; RRID:Addgene_23355)
