[The description below was written by a language model from this plasmid's Addgene catalogue record and the feature table of its GenBank file.]
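Description:
pDONR223-CSNK1A1 is a Gateway entry clone built in the pDONR223 donor backbone (Invitrogen; about 5 kb without insert). It carries the open reading frame of human CSNK1A1, which encodes casein kinase 1 alpha 1, as an insert of roughly 1 kb introduced by Gateway cloning. The plasmid is maintained in E. coli at high copy number under spectinomycin selection. The record does not describe the origin of replication or any other backbone features. M13 forward and reverse primer sites flanking the cloning region are listed for sequencing the insert.

The construct is a shuttle for the ORF, not an expression vector. No promoter driving CSNK1A1 is recorded, and the depositor states that it should not be transfected directly. The ORF lacks a stop codon, so an LR recombination into a destination vector can fuse it in frame to a C-terminal epitope tag, with the stop codon supplied by that vector. The depositor points to a companion set of lentiviral destination vectors (the pLX301–pLX304 series) for expressing such ORFs in mammalian cells. These are supplied separately from the clone collection to which this plasmid belongs. The associated publication concerns resistance to RAF inhibition through MAP kinase pathway reactivation.

The available sequence record is a partial 610 bp read, not the full plasmid. Its only annotated feature is an attL1 site at the start, the recombination site recognised by LR Clonase, which is consistent with an entry clone. The matching site on the far side of the insert and the rest of the backbone fall outside this fragment.
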