LOCUS       Exported 610 bp ds-DNA linear SYN 25-MAY-2021
DEFINITION  synthetic linear DNA
ACCESSION   .
VERSION     .
KEYWORDS    pDONR223-CSNK1A1
SOURCE      synthetic DNA construct
  ORGANISM  synthetic DNA construct
REFERENCE   1 (bases 1 to 610)
  AUTHORS   Johannessen CM, Boehm JS, Kim SY, Thomas SR, Wardwell L, Johnson LA,
            Emery CM, Stransky N, Cogdill AP, Barretina J, Caponigro G,
            Hieronymus H, Murray RR, Salehi-Ashtiani K, Hill DE, Vidal M, Zhao
            JJ, Yang X, Alkan O, Kim S, Harris JL, Wilson CJ, Myer VE, Finan PM,
            Root DE, Roberts TM, Golub T, Flaherty KT, Dummer R, Weber BL,
            Sellers WR, Schlegel R, Wargo JA, Hahn WC, Garraway LA
  TITLE     COT drives resistance to RAF inhibition through MAP kinase pathway
            reactivation.
  JOURNAL   Nature. 2010 Nov 24. ():.
  PUBMED    21107320
REFERENCE   2 (bases 1 to 610)
  AUTHORS   .
  TITLE     Direct Submission
  JOURNAL   Exported May 25, 2021 from SnapGene Server 1.1.58
            http://www.snapgene.com
FEATURES             Location/Qualifiers
     source          1..610
                     /organism="synthetic DNA construct"
                     /mol_type="other DNA"
     protein_bind    1..100
                     /gene="mutant version of attL"
                     /label=attL1
                     /bound_moiety="LR Clonase(TM)"
                     /note="recombination site for the Gateway(R) LR reaction"
ORIGIN
        1 ccaataatga ttttattttg actgatagtg acctgttcgt tgcaacaaat tgatgagcaa
       61 tgctttttta taatgccaac tttgtacaaa aaagttggca ccatggcgag tagcagcggc
      121 tccaaggctg aattcattgt cggagggaaa tataaactgg tacggaagat cgggtctggc
      181 tccttcgggg acatctattt ggcgatcaac atcaccaacg gcgaggaagt ggcagtgaag
      241 ctagaatctc agaaggccag gcatccccag ttgctgtacg agagcaagct ctataagatt
      301 cttcaaggtg gggttggcat cccccacata cggtggtatg gtcaggaaaa agactacaat
      361 gtactagtca tggatcttct gggacctagc ctcgaagacc tcttcaattt ctgttcaaga
      421 aggttcacaa tgaaaactgt acttatgtta gctgaccaga tgatcagtag aattgaatat
      481 gtgcatacaa agaattttat acacagagac attaaaccag ataacttcct aatgggtatt
      541 gggcgtcact gtaataagtt attccttatt gattttggtt tggccaaaaa gtacagagac
      601 aacaggacaa
//
