>Addgene plasmid #23355 | pDONR223-CSNK1A1 | depositor partial sequence | sequence record 11004 | Author sequence
ATGGCGAGTAGCAGCGGCTCCAAGGCTGAATTCATTGTCGGAGGGAAATATAAACTGGTACGGAAGATCG
GGTCTGGCTCCTTCGGGGACATCTATTTGGCGATCAACATCACCAACGGCGAGGAAGTGGCAGTGAAGCT
AGAATCTCAGAAGGCCAGGCATCCCCAGTTGCTGTACGAGAGCAAGCTCTATAAGATTCTTCAAGGTGGG
GTTGGCATCCCCCACATACGGTGGTATGGTCAGGAAAAAGACTACAATGTACTAGTCATGGATCTTCTGG
GACCTAGCCTCGAAGACCTCTTCAATTTCTGTTCAAGAAGGTTCACAATGAAAACTGTACTTATGTTAGC
TGACCAGATGATCAGTAGAATTGAATATGTGCATACAAAGAATTTTATACACAGAGACATTAAACCAGAT
AACTTCCTAATGGGTATTGGGCGTCACTGTAATAAGTTATTCCTTATTGATTTTGGTTTGGCCAAAAAGT
ACAGAGACAACAGGACAAGGCAACACATACCATACAGAGAAGATAAAAACCTCACTGGCACTGCCCGATA
TGCTAGCATCAATGCACATCTTGGTATTGAGCAGAGTCGCCGAGATGACATGGAATCATTAGGATATGTT
TTGATGTATTTTAATAGAACCAGCCTGCCATGGCAAGGGCTAAAGGCTGCAACAAAGAAACAAAAATATG
AAAAGATTAGTGAAAAGAAGATGTCCACGCCTGTTGAAGTTTTATGTAAGGGGTTTCCTGCAGAATTTGC
GATGTACTTAAACTATTGTCGTGGGCTACGCTTTGAGGAAGCCCCAGATTACATGTATCTGAGGCAGCTA
TTCCGCATTCTTTTCAGGACCCTGAACCATCAATATGACTACACATTTGATTGGACAATGTTAAAGCAGA
AAGCAGCACAGCAGGCAGCCTCTTCCAGTGGGCAGGGTCAGCAGGCCCAAACCCCCACAGGCAAGCAAAC
TGACAAAACCAAGAGTAACATGAAAGGTTTCTTG
